>Addgene plasmid #75487 | STK10 gRNA (BRDN0001148022) | addgene full sequence | sequence record 183978 | Addgene Assembled Sequence
CCCGGGTGCAAAGATGGATAAAGTTTTAAACAGAGAGGAATCTTTGCAGCTAATGGACCTTCTAGGTCTT
GAAAGGAGTGGGAATTGGCTCCGGTGCCCGTCAGTGGGCAGAGCGCACATCGCCCACAGTCCCCGAGAAG
TTGGGGGGAGGGGTCGGCAATTGATCCGGTGCCTAGAGAAGGTGGCGCGGGGTAAACTGGGAAAGTGATG
TCGTGTACTGGCTCCGCCTTTTTCCCGAGGGTGGGGGAGAACCGTATATAAGTGCAGTAGTCGCCGTGAA
CGTTCTTTTTCGCAACGGGTTTGCCGCCAGAACACAGGTAAGTGCCGTGTGTGGTTCCCGCGGGCCTGGC
CTCTTTACGGGTTATGGCCCTTGCGTGCCTTGAATTACTTCCACCTGGCTGCAGTACGTGATTCTTGATC
CCGAGCTTCGGGTTGGAAGTGGGTGGGAGAGTTCGAGGCCTTGCGCTTAAGGAGCCCCTTCGCCTCGTGC
TTGAGTTGAGGCCTGGCCTGGGCGCTGGGGCCGCCGCGTGCGAATCTGGTGGCACCTTCGCGCCTGTCTC
GCTGCTTTCGATAAGTCTCTAGCCATTTAAAATTTTTGATGACCTGCTGCGACGCTTTTTTTCTGGCAAG
ATAGTCTTGTAAATGCGGGCCAAGATCTGCACACTGGTATTTCGGTTTTTGGGGCCGCGGGCGGCGACGG
GGCCCGTGCGTCCCAGCGCACATGTTCGGCGAGGCGGGGCCTGCGAGCGCGGCCACCGAGAATCGGACGG
GGGTAGTCTCAAGCTGGCCGGCCTGCTCTGGTGCCTGGCCTCGCGCCGCCGTGTATCGCCCCGCCCTGGG
CGGCAAGGCTGGCCCGGTCGGCACCAGTTGCGTGAGCGGAAAGATGGCCGCTTCCCGGCCCTGCTGCAGG
GAGCTCAAAATGGAGGACGCGGCGCTCGGGAGAGCGGGCGGGTGAGTCACCCACACAAAGGAAAAGGGCC
TTTCCGTCCTCAGCCGTCGCTTCATGTGACTCCACGGAGTACCGGGCGCCGTCCAGGCACCTCGATTAGT
TCTCGAGCTTTTGGAGTACGTCGTCTTTAGGTTGGGGGGAGGGGTTTTATGCGATGGAGTTTCCCCACAC
TGAGTGGGTGGAGACTGAAGTTAGGCCAGCTTGGCACTTGATGTAATTCTCCTTGGAATTTGCCCTTTTT
GAGTTTGGATCTTGGTTCATTCTCAAGCCTCAGACAGTGGTTCAAAGTTTTTTTCTTCCATTTCAGGTGT
CGTGACGTACGGCCACCATGACCGAGTACAAGCCCACGGTGCGCCTCGCCACCCGCGACGACGTCCCCAG
GGCCGTACGCACCCTCGCCGCCGCGTTCGCCGACTACCCCGCCACGCGCCACACCGTCGATCCGGACCGC
CACATCGAGCGGGTCACCGAGCTGCAAGAACTCTTCCTCACGCGCGTCGGGCTCGACATCGGCAAGGTGT
GGGTCGCGGACGACGGCGCCGCCGTGGCGGTCTGGACCACGCCGGAGAGCGTCGAAGCGGGGGCGGTGTT
CGCCGAGATCGGCCCGCGCATGGCCGAGTTGAGCGGTTCCCGGCTGGCCGCGCAGCAACAGATGGAAGGC
CTCCTGGCGCCGCACCGGCCCAAGGAGCCCGCGTGGTTCCTGGCCACCGTCGGAGTCTCGCCCGACCACC
AGGGCAAGGGTCTGGGCAGCGCCGTCGTGCTCCCCGGAGTGGAGGCGGCCGAGCGCGCCGGGGTGCCCGC
CTTCCTGGAGACCTCCGCGCCCCGCAACCTCCCCTTCTACGAGCGGCTCGGCTTCACCGTCACCGCCGAC
GTCGAGGTGCCCGAAGGACCGCGCACCTGGTGCATGACCCGCAAGCCCGGTGCCTGAACGCGTTAAGTCG
ACAATCAACCTCTGGATTACAAAATTTGTGAAAGATTGACTGGTATTCTTAACTATGTTGCTCCTTTTAC
GCTATGTGGATACGCTGCTTTAATGCCTTTGTATCATGCTATTGCTTCCCGTATGGCTTTCATTTTCTCC
TCCTTGTATAAATCCTGGTTGCTGTCTCTTTATGAGGAGTTGTGGCCCGTTGTCAGGCAACGTGGCGTGG
TGTGCACTGTGTTTGCTGACGCAACCCCCACTGGTTGGGGCATTGCCACCACCTGTCAGCTCCTTTCCGG
GACTTTCGCTTTCCCCCTCCCTATTGCCACGGCGGAACTCATCGCCGCCTGCCTTGCCCGCTGCTGGACA
GGGGCTCGGCTGTTGGGCACTGACAATTCCGTGGTGTTGTCGGGGAAATCATCGTCCTTTCCTTGGCTGC
TCGCCTGTGTTGCCACCTGGATTCTGCGCGGGACGTCCTTCTGCTACGTCCCTTCGGCCCTCAATCCAGC
GGACCTTCCTTCCCGCGGCCTGCTGCCGGCTCTGCGGCCTCTTCCGCGTCTTCGCCTTCGCCCTCAGACG
AGTCGGATCTCCCTTTGGGCCGCCTCCCCGCGTCGACTTTAAGACCAATGACTTACAAGGCAGCTGTAGA
TCTTAGCCACTTTTTAAAAGAAAAGGGGGGACTGGAAGGGCTAATTCACTCCCAACGAAGACAAGATCTG
CTTTTTGCTTGTACTGGGTCTCTCTGGTTAGACCAGATCTGAGCCTGGGAGCTCTCTGGCTAACTAGGGA
ACCCACTGCTTAAGCCTCAATAAAGCTTGCCTTGAGTGCTTCAAGTAGTGTGTGCCCGTCTGTTGTGTGA
CTCTGGTAACTAGAGATCCCTCAGACCCTTTTAGTCAGTGTGGAAAATCTCTAGCAGTACGTATAGTAGT
TCATGTCATCTTATTATTCAGTATTTATAACTTGCAAAGAAATGAATATCAGAGAGTGAGAGGAACTTGT
TTATTGCAGCTTATAATGGTTACAAATAAAGCAATAGCATCACAAATTTCACAAATAAAGCATTTTTTTC
ACTGCATTCTAGTTGTGGTTTGTCCAAACTCATCAATGTATCTTATCATGTCTGGCTCTAGCTATCCCGC
CCCTAACTCCGCCCATCCCGCCCCTAACTCCGCCCAGTTCCGCCCATTCTCCGCCCCATGGCTGACTAAT
TTTTTTTATTTATGCAGAGGCCGAGGCCGCCTCGGCCTCTGAGCTATTCCAGAAGTAGTGAGGAGGCTTT
TTTGGAGGCCTAGGGACGTACCCAATTCGCCCTATAGTGAGTCGTATTACGCGCGCTCACTGGCCGTCGT
TTTACAACGTCGTGACTGGGAAAACCCTGGCGTTACCCAACTTAATCGCCTTGCAGCACATCCCCCTTTC
GCCAGCTGGCGTAATAGCGAAGAGGCCCGCACCGATCGCCCTTCCCAACAGTTGCGCAGCCTGAATGGCG
AATGGG
[124 nt withheld, positions 3367-3490]
C
[91 nt withheld, positions 3492-3582]
A
[49 nt withheld, positions 3584-3632]
CCTTTGACGTTGGAGTCCACGTTCTTT
[37 nt withheld, positions 3660-3696]
ACCCTATCTCGGTCTATTCTTTTGATTTATAAGGGATTTTGCCGATTTCGGCCTATTGGTTAAAAAATGA
GCTGATTTAACAAAAATTTAACGCGAATTTTAACAAAATATTAACGCTTACAATTTAGGTGGCACTTTTC
GGGGAAATGTGCGCGGAACCCCTATTTGTTTATTTTTCTAAATACATTCAAATATGTATCCGCTCATGAG
ACAATAACCCTGATAAATGCTTCAATAATATTGAAAAAGGAAGAGTATGAGTATTCAACATTTCCGTGTC
GCCCTTATTCCCTTTTTTGCGGCATTTTGCCTTCCTGTTTTTGCTCACCCAGAAACGCTGGTGAAAGTAA
AAGATGCTGAAGATCAGTTGGGTGCACGAGTGGGTTACATCGAACTGGATCTCAACAGCGGTAAGATCCT
TGAGAGTTTTCGCCCCGAAGAACGTTTTCCAATGATGAGCACTTTTAAAGTTCTGCTATGTGGCGCGGTA
TTATCCCGTATTGACGCCGGGCAAGAGCAACTCGGTCGCCGCATACACTATTCTCAGAATGACTTGGTTG
AGTACTCACCAGTCACAGAAAAGCATCTTACGGATGGCATGACAGTAAGAGAATTATGCAGTGCTGCCAT
AACCATGAGTGATAACACTGCGGCCAACTTACTTCTGACAACGATCGGAGGACCGAAGGAGCTAACCGCT
TTTTTGCACAACATGGGGGATCATGTAACTCGCCTTGATCGTTGGGAACCGGAGCTGAATGAAGCCATAC
CAAACGACGAGCGTGACACCACGATGCCTGTAGCAATGGCAACAACGTTGCGCAAACTATTAACTGGCGA
ACTACTTACTCTAGCTTCCCGGCAACAATTAATAGACTGGATGGAGGCGGATAAAGTTGCAGGACCACTT
CTGCGCTCGGCCCTTCCGGCTGGCTGGTTTATTGCTGATAAATCTGGAGCCGGTGAGCGTGGGTCTCGCG
GTATCATTGCAGCACTGGGGCCAGATGGTAAGCCCTCCCGTATCGTAGTTATCTACACGACGGGGAGTCA
GGCAACTATGGATGAACGAAATAGACAGATCGCTGAGATAGGTGCCTCACTGATTAAGCATTGGTAACTG
TCAGACCAAGTTTACTCATATATACTTTAGATTGATTTAAAACTTCATTTTTAATTTAAAAGGATCTAGG
TGAAGATCCTTTTTGATAATCTCATGACCAAAATCCCTTAACGTGAGTTTTCGTTCCACTGAGCGTCAGA
CCCCGTAGAAAAGATCAAAGGATCTTCTTGAGATCCTTTTTTTCTGCGCGTAATCTGCTGCTTGCAAACA
AAAAAACCACCGCTACCAGCGGTGGTTTGTTTGCCGGATCAAGAGCTACCAACTCTTTTTCCGAAGGTAA
CTGGCTTCAGCAGAGCGCAGATACCAAATACTGTTCTTCTAGTGTAGCCGTAGTTAGGCCACCACTTCAA
GAACTCTGTAGCACCGCCTACATACCTCGCTCTGCTAATCCTGTTACCAGTGGCTGCTGCCAGTGGCGAT
AAGTCGTGTCTTACCGGGTTGGACTCAAGACGATAGTTACCGGATAAGGCGCAGCGGTCGGGCTGAACGG
GGGGTTCGTGCACACAGCCCAGCTTGGAGCGAACGACCTACACCGAACTGAGATACCTACAGCGTGAGCT
ATGAGAAAGCGCCACGCTTCCCGAAGGGAGAAAGGCGGACAGGTATCCGGTAAGCGGCAGGGTCGGAACA
GGAGAGCGCACGAGGGAGCTTCCAGGGGGAAACGCCTGGTATCTTTATAGTCCTGTCGGGTTTCGCCACC
TCTGACTTGAGCGTCGATTTTTGTGATGCTCGTCAGGGGGGCGGAGCCTATGGAAAAACGCCAGCAACGC
GGCCTTTTTACGGTTCCTGGCCTTTTGCTGGCCTTTTGCTCACATGTTCTTTCCTGCGTTATCCCCTGAT
TCTGTGGATAACCGTATTACCGCCTTTGAGTGAGCTGATACCGCTCGCCGCAGCCGAACGACCGAGCGCA
GCGAGTCAGTGAGCGAGGAAGCGGAAGAGCGCCCAATACGCAAACCGCCTCTCCCCGCGCGTTGGCCGAT
TCATTAATGCAGCTGGCACGACAGGTTTCCCGACTGGAAAGCGGGCAGTGAGCGCAACGCAATTAATGTG
AGTTAGCTCACTCATTAGGCACCCCAGGCTTTACACTTTATGCTTCCGGCTCGTATGTTGTGTGGAATTG
TGAGCGGATAACAATTTCACACAGGAAACAGCTATGACCATGATTACGCCAAGCGCGCAATTAACCCTCA
CTAAAGGGAACAAAAGCTGGAGCTGCAAGCTTAATGTAGTCTTATGCAATACTCTTGTAGTCTTGCAACA
TGGTAACGATGAGTTAGCAACATGCCTTACAAGGAGAGAAAAAGCACCGTGCATGCCGATTGGTGGAAGT
AAGGTGGTACGATCGTGCCTTATTAGGAAGGCAACAGACGGGTCTGACATGGATTGGACGAACCACTGAA
TTGCCGCATTGCAGAGATATTGTATTTAAGTGCCTAGCTCGATACATAAACGGGTCTCTCTGGTTAGACC
AGATCTGAGCCTGGGAGCTCTCTGGCTAACTAGGGAACCCACTGCTTAAGCCTCAATAAAGCTTGCCTTG
AGTGCTTCAAGTAGTGTGTGCCCGTCTGTTGTGTGACTCTGGTAACTAGAGATCCCTCAGACCCTTTTAG
TCAGTGTGGAAAATCTCTAGCAGTGGCGCCCGAACAGGGACTTGAAAGCGAAAGGGAAACCAGAGGAGCT
CTCTCGACGCAGGACTCGGCTTGCTGAAGCGCGCACGGCAAGAGGCGAGGGGCGGCGACTGGTGAGTACG
CCAAAAATTTTGACTAGCGGAGGCTAGAAGGAGAGAGATGGGTGCGAGAGCGTCAGTATTAAGCGGGGGA
GAATTAGATCGCGATGGGAAAAAATTCGGTTAAGGCCAGGGGGAAAGAAAAAATATAAATTAAAACATAT
AGTATGGGCAAGCAGGGAGCTAGAACGATTCGCAGTTAATCCTGGCCTGTTAGAAACATCAGAAGGCTGT
AGACAAATACTGGGACAGCTACAACCATCCCTTCAGACAGGATCAGAAGAACTTAGATCATTATATAATA
CAGTAGCAACCCTCTATTGTGTGCATCAAAGGATAGAGATAAAAGACACCAAGGAAGCTTTAGACAAGAT
AGAGGAAGAGCAAAACAAAAGTAAGACCACCGCACAGCAAGCGGCCGCTGATCTTCAGACCTGGAGGAGG
AGATATGAGGGACAATTGGAGAAGTGAATTATATAAATATAAAGTAGTAAAAATTGAACCATTAGGAGTA
GCACCCACCAAGGCAAAGAGAAGAGTGGTGCAGAGAGAAAAAAGAGCAGTGGGAATAGGAGCTTTGTTCC
TTGGGTTCTTGGGAGCAGCAGGAAGCACTATGGGCGCAGCGTCAATGACGCTGACGGTACAGGCCAGACA
ATTATTGTCTGGTATAGTGCAGCAGCAGAACAATTTGCTGAGGGCTATTGAGGCGCAACAGCATCTGTTG
CAACTCACAGTCTGGGGCATCAAGCAGCTCCAGGCAAGAATCCTGGCTGTGGAAAGATACCTAAAGGATC
AACAGCTCCTGGGGATTTGGGGTTGCTCTGGAAAACTCATTTGCACCACTGCTGTGCCTTGGAATGCTAG
TTGGAGTAATAAATCTCTGGAACAGATTTGGAATCACACGACCTGGATGGAGTGGGACAGAGAAATTAAC
AATTACACAAGCTTAATACACTCCTTAATTGAAGAATCGCAAAACCAGCAAGAAAAGAATGAACAAGAAT
TATTGGAATTAGATAAATGGGCAAGTTTGTGGAATTGGTTTAACATAACAAATTGGCTGTGGTATATAAA
ATTATTCATAATGATAGTAGGAGGCTTGGTAGGTTTAAGAATAGTTTTTGCTGTACTTTCTATAGTGAAT
AGAGTTAGGCAGGGATATTCACCATTATCGTTTCAGACCCACCTCCCAACCCCGAGGGGACCCAGAGAGG
GCCTATTTCCCATGATTCCTTCATATTTGCATATACGATACAAGGCTGTTAGAGAGATAATTAGAATTAA
TTTGACTGTAAACACAAAGATATTAGTACAAAATACGTGACGTAGAAAGTAATAATTTCTTGGGTAGTTT
GCAGTTTTAAAATTATGTTTTAAAATGGACTATCATATGCTTACCGTAACTTGAAAGTATTTCGATTTCT
TGGCTTTATATATCTTGTGGAAAGGACGAAACACCGGGAGCTTCACAATGTAGGGGGTTTTAGAGCTAGA
AATAGCAAGTTAAAATAAGGCTAGTCCGTTATCAACTTGAAAAAGTGGCACCGAGTCGGTGCTTTTTTAA
GCTTGGCGTAACTAGATCTTGAGACAAATGGCAGTATTCATCCACAATTTTAAAAGAAAAGGGGGGATTG
GGGGGTACAGTGCAGGGGAAAGAATAGTAGACATAATAGCAACAGACATACAAACTAAAGAATTACAAAA
ACAAATTACAAAAATTCAAAATTTTCGGGTTTATTACAGGGACAGCAGAGATCCACTTTGGCGCCGGCTC
GAGGGGG
Features (pLannotate 1.2.2; 29 found; start..end, strand, type, name):
     14..80      +  CDS            small t antigen (fragment): SV40 (simian virus 40) small t antigen
    106..317     +  promoter       EF-1α core promoter: core promoter for human elongation factor EF-1α
    318..1256    +  intron         EF-1α intron A: intron upstream of the start codon of human EF-1α
   1278..1877    +  CDS            PuroR (fragment): puromycin N-acetyltransferase; pac from Streptomyces; confers resistance to puromycin
   1893..2481    +  misc_feature   WPRE: woodchuck hepatitis virus posttranscriptional regulatory element
   2532..2551    +  misc_feature   cPPT/CTS (fragment): central polypurine tract and central termination sequence of HIV-1
   2553..2786    +  LTR            3' LTR (ΔU3): self-inactivating 3' long terminal repeat (LTR) from HIV-1
   2864..2985    +  polyA_signal   SV40 poly(A) signal: SV40 polyadenylation signal
   3025..3160    +  rep_origin     SV40 ori: SV40 origin of replication
   3181..3199    -  promoter       T7 promoter: promoter for bacteriophage T7 RNA polymerase
   3207..3362    +  CDS            lacZα (fragment): LacZα fragment of β-galactosidase; lacZ fragment
   3367..3795    +  rep_origin     f1 ori (sequence partly withheld): f1 bacteriophage origin of replication; arrow indicates direction of (+) strand synthesis
   3848..3952    +  promoter       AmpR promoter: bla
   3953..4813    +  CDS            AmpR: β-lactamase; bla; confers resistance to ampicillin, carbenicillin, and related antibiotics
   4984..5572    +  rep_origin     ori: high-copy-number ColE1/pMB1/pBR322/pUC origin of replication
   5755..5847    +  CDS            lacI (fragment): lac repressor; lacI; The lac repressor binds to the lac operator to inhibit transcription in E. coli. This inhibition can be relieved by adding lactose or isopropyl-β-D-thiogalactopyranoside (IPTG).
   5860..5881    +  protein_bind   CAP binding site: CAP binding activates transcription in the presence of cAMP. E. coli catabolite activator protein
   5896..5926    +  promoter       lac promoter: promoter for the E. coli lac operon
   5934..5950    +  protein_bind   lac operator: The lac repressor binds to the lac operator to inhibit transcription in E. coli. This inhibition can be relieved by adding lactose or isopropyl-β-D-thiogalactopyranoside (IPTG). lac repressor encoded by lacI
   5995..6013    +  promoter       T3 promoter: promoter for bacteriophage T3 RNA polymerase
   6041..6267    +  promoter       RSV promoter: Rous sarcoma virus enhancer/promoter
   6268..6448    +  LTR            5' LTR (truncated): truncated 5' long terminal repeat (LTR) from HIV-1
   6495..6620    +  misc_feature   HIV-1 Ψ: packaging signal of human immunodeficiency virus type 1
   6604..6967    +  CDS            HIV-1 gag (fragment): gag protein from human immunodeficiency virus 1; gag
   7113..7346    +  misc_feature   RRE: The Rev response element (RRE) of HIV-1 allows for Rev-dependent mRNA export from the nucleus to the cytoplasm.
   7723..7749    +  CDS            Rev (fragment): human immunodeficiency virus 1 (HIV-1) Rev protein; rev; enhances nuclear export of unspliced and incompletely spliced viral mRNAs
   7753..7993    +  promoter       U6 promoter: RNA polymerase III promoter for human U6 snRNA
   8023..8098    +  misc_RNA       gRNA scaffold: guide RNA scaffold for the Streptococcus pyogenes CRISPR/Cas9 system
   8154..8271    +  misc_feature   cPPT/CTS: central polypurine tract and central termination sequence of HIV-1
