[The description below was written by a language model from this plasmid's Addgene catalogue record and pLannotate feature annotations shown in this document.]
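Description:
STK10 gRNA (BRDN0001148022) is a third-generation lentiviral guide RNA plasmid built on the lentiGuide-Puro backbone and designed to direct Streptococcus pyogenes Cas9 to the human serine/threonine kinase gene STK10 (also known as LOK). In bacteria it is maintained as a high-copy plasmid through a ColE1/pUC-type origin and selected with ampicillin via the β-lactamase gene. The backbone also carries an f1 origin, an SV40 origin and poly(A) signal, and remnants of lac and phage promoter sequences that have no role in the payload.

The transfer cassette begins with an RSV promoter fused to a truncated HIV-1 5' LTR, which allows Tat-independent production of the viral genomic RNA. This is followed by the Ψ packaging signal with a partial gag sequence and the Rev response element for Rev-dependent nuclear export. It ends in a ΔU3 self-inactivating 3' LTR. Within this unit, a human U6 RNA polymerase III promoter drives the STK10-targeting spacer joined to the SpCas9 gRNA scaffold, with a cPPT/CTS element lying just downstream to aid nuclear import of the viral genome. A separate EF-1α core promoter with its intron A expresses puromycin N-acetyltransferase, so transduced mammalian cells can be selected with puromycin. A WPRE follows to enhance transcript expression.

The plasmid does not encode Cas9, so it must be used with a separate Cas9 vector or in cells that already express the nuclease. It is a single clone from a human kinome gRNA collection and is suited to knocking out STK10 in transduced human cells.
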