Addgene plasmid #75487: STK10 gRNA (BRDN0001148022)
Purpose: 3rd generation lentiviral gRNA plasmid targeting human STK10
Depositing lab: John Doench & David Root. Depositing organization: Broad Institute. Publication: Optimized sgRNA design to maximize activity and minimize off-target effects of CRISPR-Cas9. Doench JG, Fusi N, Sullender M, Hegde M, Vaimberg EW, Donovan KF, Smith I, Tothova Z, Wilen C, Orchard R, Virgin HW, Listgarten J, Root DE. Nat Biotechnol. 2016 Jan 18. doi: 10.1038/nbt.3437. PubMed 26780180.
Backbone
  Vector backbone: lentiGuide-Puro
  Backbone manufacturer: Zhang Lab (Addgene plasmid # 52963)
  Vector type: Mammalian Expression, Lentiviral, CRISPR
  Selectable markers: Puromycin
Growth in bacteria
  Bacterial resistance: Ampicillin, 100 μg/mL
  Growth temperature: 37°C
  Growth strain: DH5alpha
  Copy number: High Copy
Gene/Insert
  Gene/Insert name: STK10 (alt names: STK10; NM_005990.3)
  gRNA/shRNA sequence: GGAGCTTCACAATGTAGGGG
  Species: H. sapiens (human)
  Entrez Gene: STK10 (a.k.a. LOK, PRO2729)
  Promoter: hU6
  Cloning method: Unknown
  Sequencing primers: 5′ U6-F; 3′ pS2-R
Terms and licenses: Academic/Nonprofit Terms; Industry Terms: Not Available to Industry
Depositor comments: The gRNA was designed to target the following Genbank reference sequence(s): NM_005990.3. Note that this plasmid does NOT contain Cas9. It should be used in conjunction with lentiCas9-Blast (Addgene #52962) or otherwise with cell lines already expressing Cas9. Browse the full kinome gRNA library at http://www.addgene.org/pooled-library/broadgpp-human-kinome/ or visit http://www.broadinstitute.org/rnai/public/ for detailed protocols and information.
How to cite: STK10 gRNA (BRDN0001148022) was a gift from John Doench & David Root (Addgene plasmid # 75487 ; http://n2t.net/addgene:75487 ; RRID:Addgene_75487)
