>Addgene plasmid #75487 | STK10 gRNA (BRDN0001148022) | depositor partial sequence | sequence record 142947 | Target Sequence
GGAGCTTCACAATGTAGGGG
