>Addgene plasmid #75487 | STK10 gRNA (BRDN0001148022) | addgene partial sequence | sequence record 183977 | hU6-F
AGAAAGTAATAATTTCTTGGGTAGTTTGCAGTTTTAAAATTATGTTTTAAAATGGACTATCATATGCTTA
CCGTAACTTGAAAGTATTTCGATTTCTTGGCTTTATATATCTTGTGGAAAGGACGAAACACCGGGAGCTT
CACAATGTAGGGGGTTTTAGAGCTAGAAATAGCAAGTTAAAATAAGGCTAGTCCGTTATCAACTTGAAAA
AGTGGCACCGAGTCGGTGCTTTTTTAAGCTTGGCGTAACTAGATCTTGAGACAAATGGCAGTATTCATCC
ACAATTTTAAAAGAAAAGGGGGGATTGGGGGGTACAGTGCAGGGGAAAGAATAGTAGACATAATAGCAAC
AGACATACAAACTAAAGAATTACAAAAACAAATTACAAAAATTCAAAATTTTCGGGTTTATTACAGGGAC
AGCAGAGATCCACTTTGGCGCCGGCTCGAGGGGGCCCGGGTGCAAAGATGGATAAAGTTTTAAACAGAGA
GGAATCTTTGCAGCTAATGGACCTTCTAGGTCTTGAAAGGAGTGGGAATTGGCTCCGGTGCCCGTCAGTG
GGCAGAGCGC
